>Addgene plasmid #98951 | pCEP4-myc-CXCR4-W161Y | depositor full sequence | sequence record 193409 | pCEP4-myc-CXCR4-W161Y sequence 11361 bps
GCCCCGCCGCCGGACGAACTAAACCTGACTACGGCATCTCTGCCCCTTCTTCGCTGGTACGAGGAGCGCT
TTTGTTTTGTATTCGGGGCAGTGCATGTAATCCCTTCAGTTGGTTGGTACAACTTGCCAACTGGGCCCTG
TTCCACATGTGACACGGGGGGGGACCAAACACAAAGGGGTTCTCTGACTGTAGTTGACATCCTTATAAAT
GGATGTGCACATTTGCCAACACTGAGTGGCTTTCATCCTGGAGCAGACTTTGCATGCTGTGGACTGCAAC
ACAACATTGCCTTTATGTGTAACTCTTGGCTGAAGCTCTTACACCAATGCTGGGGGACATGTACCTCCCA
GGGGCCCAGGAAGACTACGGGAGGCTACACCAACGTCAATCAGAGGGGCCTGTGTAGCTACCGATAAGCG
GACCCTCAAGAGGGCATTAGCAATAGTGTTTATAAGGCCCCCTTGTTAACCCTAAACGGGTAGCATATGC
TTCCCGGGTAGTAGTATATACTATCCAGACTAACCCTAATTCAATAGCATATGTTACCCAACGGGAAGCA
TATGCTATCGAATTAGGGTTAGTAAAAGGGTCCTAAGGAACAGCGATATCTCCCACCCCATGAGCTGTCA
CGGTTTTATTTACATGGGGTCAGGATTCCACGAGGGTAGTGAACCATTTTAGTCACAAGGGCAGTGGCTG
AAGATCAAGGAGCGGGCAGTGAACTCTCCTGAATCTTCGCCTGCTTCTTCATTCTCCTTCGTTTAGCTAA
TAGAATAACTGCTGAGTTGTGAACAGTAAGGTGTATGTGAGGTGCTCGAAAACAAGGTTTCAGGTGACGC
CCCCAGAATAAAATTTGGACGGGGGGTTCAGTGGTGGCATTGTGCTATGACACCAATATAACCCTCACAA
ACCCCTTGGGCAATAAATACTAGTGTAGGAATGAAACATTCTGAATATCTTTAACAATAGAAATCCATGG
GGTGGGGACAAGCCGTAAAGACTGGATGTCCATCTCACACGAATTTATGGCTATGGGCAACACATAATCC
TAGTGCAATATGATACTGGGGTTATTAAGATGTGTCCCAGGCAGGGACCAAGACAGGTGAACCATGTTGT
TACACTCTATTTGTAACAAGGGGAAAGAGAGTGGACGCCGACAGCAGCGGACTCCACTGGTTGTCTCTAA
CACCCCCGAAAATTAAACGGGGCTCCACGCCAATGGGGCCCATAAACAAAGACAAGTGGCCACTCTTTTT
TTTGAAATTGTGGAGTGGGGGCACGCGTCAGCCCCCACACGCCGCCCTGCGGTTTTGGACTGTAAAATAA
GGGTGTAATAACTTGGCTGATTGTAACCCCGCTAACCACTGCGGTCAAACCACTTGCCCACAAAACCACT
AATGGCACCCCGGGGAATACCTGCATAAGTAGGTGGGCGGGCCAAGATAGGGGCGCGATTGCTGCGATCT
GGAGGACAAATTACACACACTTGCGCCTGAGCGCCAAGCACAGGGTTGTTGGTCCTCATATTCACGAGGT
CGCTGAGAGCACGGTGGGCTAATGTTGCCATGGGTAGCATATACTACCCAAATATCTGGATAGCATATGC
TATCCTAATCTATATCTGGGTAGCATAGGCTATCCTAATCTATATCTGGGTAGCATATGCTATCCTAATC
TATATCTGGGTAGTATATGCTATCCTAATTTATATCTGGGTAGCATAGGCTATCCTAATCTATATCTGGG
TAGCATATGCTATCCTAATCTATATCTGGGTAGTATATGCTATCCTAATCTGTATCCGGGTAGCATATGC
TATCCTAATAGAGATTAGGGTAGTATATGCTATCCTAATTTATATCTGGGTAGCATATACTACCCAAATA
TCTGGATAGCATATGCTATCCTAATCTATATCTGGGTAGCATATGCTATCCTAATCTATATCTGGGTAGC
ATAGGCTATCCTAATCTATATCTGGGTAGCATATGCTATCCTAATCTATATCTGGGTAGTATATGCTATC
CTAATTTATATCTGGGTAGCATAGGCTATCCTAATCTATATCTGGGTAGCATATGCTATCCTAATCTATA
TCTGGGTAGTATATGCTATCCTAATCTGTATCCGGGTAGCATATGCTATCCTCATGCATATACAGTCAGC
ATATGATACCCAGTAGTAGAGTGGGAGTGCTATCCTTTGCATATGCCGCCACCTCCCAAGGGGGCGTGAA
TTTTCGCTGCTTGTCCTTTTCCTGCATGCTGGTTGCTCCCATTCTTAGGTGAATTTAAGGAGGCCAGGCT
AAAGCCGTCGCATGTCTGATTGCTCACCAGGTAAATGTCGCTAATGTTTTCCAACGCGAGAAGGTGTTGA
GCGCGGAGCTGAGTGACGTGACAACATGGGTATGCCCAATTGCCCCATGTTGGGAGGACGAAAATGGTGA
CAAGACAGATGGCCAGAAATACACCAACAGCACGCATGATGTCTACTGGGGATTTATTCTTTAGTGCGGG
GGAATACACGGCTTTTAATACGATTGAGGGCGTCTCCTAACAAGTTACATCACTCCTGCCCTTCCTCACC
CTCATCTCCATCACCTCCTTCATCTCCGTCATCTCCGTCATCACCCTCCGCGGCAGCCCCTTCCACCATA
GGTGGAAACCAGGGAGGCAAATCTACTCCATCGTCAAAGCTGCACACAGTCACCCTGATATTGCAGGTAG
GAGCGGGCTTTGTCATAACAAGGTCCTTAATCGCATCCTTCAAAACCTCAGCAAATATATGAGTTTGTAA
AAAGACCATGAAATAACAGACAATGGACTCCCTTAGCGGGCCAGGTTGTGGGCCGGGTCCAGGGGCCATT
CCAAAGGGGAGACGACTCAATGGTGTAAGACGACATTGTGGAATAGCAAGGGCAGTTCCTCGCCTTAGGT
TGTAAAGGGAGGTCTTACTACCTCCATATACGAACACACCGGCGACCCAAGTTCCTTCGTCGGTAGTCCT
TTCTACGTGACTCCTAGCCAGGAGAGCTCTTAAACCTTCTGCAATGTTCTCAAATTTCGGGTTGGAACCT
CCTTGACCACGATGCTTTCCAAACCACCCTCCTTTTTTGCGCCTGCCTCCATCACCCTGACCCCGGGGTC
CAGTGCTTGGGCCTTCTCCTGGGTCATCTGCGGGGCCCTGCTCTATCGCTCCCGGGGGCACGTCAGGCTC
ACCATCTGGGCCACCTTCTTGGTGGTATTCAAAATAATCGGCTTCCCCTACAGGGTGGAAAAATGGCCTT
CTACCTGGAGGGGGCCTGCGCGGTGGAGACCCGGATGATGATGACTGACTACTGGGACTCCTGGGCCTCT
TTTCTCCACGTCCACGACCTCTCCCCCTGGCTCTTTCACGACTTCCCCCCCTGGCTCTTTCACGTCCTCT
ACCCCGGCGGCCTCCACTACCTCCTCGACCCCGGCCTCCACTACCTCCTCGACCCCGGCCTCCACTGCCT
CCTCGACCCCGGCCTCCACCTCCTGCTCCTGCCCCTCCTGCTCCTGCCCCTCCTCCTGCTCCTGCCCCTC
CTGCCCCTCCTGCTCCTGCCCCTCCTGCCCCTCCTGCTCCTGCCCCTCCTGCCCCTCCTGCTCCTGCCCC
TCCTGCCCCTCCTCCTGCTCCTGCCCCTCCTGCCCCTCCTCCTGCTCCTGCCCCTCCTGCCCCTCCTGCT
CCTGCCCCTCCTGCCCCTCCTGCTCCTGCCCCTCCTGCCCCTCCTGCTCCTGCCCCTCCTGCTCCTGCCC
CTCCTGCTCCTGCCCCTCCTGCTCCTGCCCCTCCTGCCCCTCCTGCCCCTCCTCCTGCTCCTGCCCCTCC
TGCTCCTGCCCCTCCTGCCCCTCCTGCCCCTCCTGCTCCTGCCCCTCCTCCTGCTCCTGCCCCTCCTGCC
CCTCCTGCCCCTCCTCCTGCTCCTGCCCCTCCTGCCCCTCCTCCTGCTCCTGCCCCTCCTCCTGCTCCTG
CCCCTCCTGCCCCTCCTGCCCCTCCTCCTGCTCCTGCCCCTCCTGCCCCTCCTCCTGCTCCTGCCCCTCC
TCCTGCTCCTGCCCCTCCTGCCCCTCCTGCCCCTCCTCCTGCTCCTGCCCCTCCTCCTGCTCCTGCCCCT
CCTGCCCCTCCTGCCCCTCCTGCCCCTCCTCCTGCTCCTGCCCCTCCTCCTGCTCCTGCCCCTCCTGCTC
CTGCCCCTCCCGCTCCTGCTCCTGCTCCTGTTCCACCGTGGGTCCCTTTGCAGCCAATGCAACTTGGACG
TTTTTGGGGTCTCCGGACACCATCTCTATGTCTTGGCCCTGATCCTGAGCCGCCCGGGGCTCCTGGTCTT
CCGCCTCCTCGTCCTCGTCCTCTTCCCCGTCCTCGTCCATGGTTATCACCCCCTCTTCTTTGAGGTCCAC
TGCCGCCGGAGCCTTCTGGTCCAGATGTGTCTCCCTTCTCTCCTAGGCCATTTCCAGGTCCTGTACCTGG
CCCCTCGTCAGACATGATTCACACTAAAAGAGATCAATAGACATCTTTATTAGACGACGCTCAGTGAATA
CAGGGAGTGCAGACTCCTGCCCCCTCCAACAGCCCCCCCACCCTCATCCCCTTCATGGTCGCTGTCAGAC
AGATCCAGGTCTGAAAATTCCCCATCCTCCGAACCATCCTCGTCCTCATCACCAATTACTCGCAGCCCGG
AAAACTCCCGCTGAACATCCTCAAGATTTGCGTCCTGAGCCTCAAGCCAGGCCTCAAATTCCTCGTCCCC
CTTTTTGCTGGACGGTAGGGATGGGGATTCTCGGGACCCCTCCTCTTCCTCTTCAAGGTCACCAGACAGA
GATGCTACTGGGGCAACGGAAGAAAAGCTGGGTGCGGCCTGTGAGGATCAGCTTATCGATGATAAGCTGT
CAAACATGAGAATTCTTGAAGACGAAAGGGCCTCGTGATACGCCTATTTTTATAGGTTAATGTCATGATA
ATAATGGTTTCTTAGACGTCAGGTGGCACTTTTCGGGGAAATGTGCGCGGAACCCCTATTTGTTTATTTT
TCTAAATACATTCAAATATGTATCCGCTCATGAGACAATAACCCTGATAAATGCTTCAATAATATTGAAA
AAGGAAGAGTATGAGTATTCAACATTTCCGTGTCGCCCTTATTCCCTTTTTTGCGGCATTTTGCCTTCCT
GTTTTTGCTCACCCAGAAACGCTGGTGAAAGTAAAAGATGCTGAAGATCAGTTGGGTGCACGAGTGGGTT
ACATCGAACTGGATCTCAACAGCGGTAAGATCCTTGAGAGTTTTCGCCCCGAAGAACGTTTTCCAATGAT
GAGCACTTTTAAAGTTCTGCTATGTGGCGCGGTATTATCCCGTGTTGACGCCGGGCAAGAGCAACTCGGT
CGCCGCATACACTATTCTCAGAATGACTTGGTTGAGTACTCACCAGTCACAGAAAAGCATCTTACGGATG
GCATGACAGTAAGAGAATTATGCAGTGCTGCCATAACCATGAGTGATAACACTGCGGCCAACTTACTTCT
GACAACGATCGGAGGACCGAAGGAGCTAACCGCTTTTTTGCACAACATGGGGGATCATGTAACTCGCCTT
GATCGTTGGGAACCGGAGCTGAATGAAGCCATACCAAACGACGAGCGTGACACCACGATGCCTGCAGCAA
TGGCAACAACGTTGCGCAAACTATTAACTGGCGAACTACTTACTCTAGCTTCCCGGCAACAATTAATAGA
CTGGATGGAGGCGGATAAAGTTGCAGGACCACTTCTGCGCTCGGCCCTTCCGGCTGGCTGGTTTATTGCT
GATAAATCTGGAGCCGGTGAGCGTGGGTCTCGCGGTATCATTGCAGCACTGGGGCCAGATGGTAAGCCCT
CCCGTATCGTAGTTATCTACACGACGGGGAGTCAGGCAACTATGGATGAACGAAATAGACAGATCGCTGA
GATAGGTGCCTCACTGATTAAGCATTGGTAACTGTCAGACCAAGTTTACTCATATATACTTTAGATTGAT
TTAAAACTTCATTTTTAATTTAAAAGGATCTAGGTGAAGATCCTTTTTGATAATCTCATGACCAAAATCC
CTTAACGTGAGTTTTCGTTCCACTGAGCGTCAGACCCCGTAGAAAAGATCAAAGGATCTTCTTGAGATCC
TTTTTTTCTGCGCGTAATCTGCTGCTTGCAAACAAAAAAACCACCGCTACCAGCGGTGGTTTGTTTGCCG
GATCAAGAGCTACCAACTCTTTTTCCGAAGGTAACTGGCTTCAGCAGAGCGCAGATACCAAATACTGTCC
TTCTAGTGTAGCCGTAGTTAGGCCACCACTTCAAGAACTCTGTAGCACCGCCTACATACCTCGCTCTGCT
AATCCTGTTACCAGTGGCTGCTGCCAGTGGCGATAAGTCGTGTCTTACCGGGTTGGACTCAAGACGATAG
TTACCGGATAAGGCGCAGCGGTCGGGCTGAACGGGGGGTTCGTGCACACAGCCCAGCTTGGAGCGAACGA
CCTACACCGAACTGAGATACCTACAGCGTGAGCTATGAGAAAGCGCCACGCTTCCCGAAGGGAGAAAGGC
GGACAGGTATCCGGTAAGCGGCAGGGTCGGAACAGGAGAGCGCACGAGGGAGCTTCCAGGGGGAAACGCC
TGGTATCTTTATAGTCCTGTCGGGTTTCGCCACCTCTGACTTGAGCGTCGATTTTTGTGATGCTCGTCAG
GGGGGCGGAGCCTATGGAAAAACGCCAGCAACGCGGCCTTTTTACGGTTCCTGGCCTTTTGCTGGCCTTG
AAGCTGTCCCTGATGGTCGTCATCTACCTGCCTGGACAGCATGGCCTGCAACGCGGGCATCCCGATGCCG
CCGGAAGCGAGAAGAATCATAATGGGGAAGGCCATCCAGCCTCGCGTCGCGAACGCCAGCAAGACGTAGC
CCAGCGCGTCGGCCCCGAGATGCGCCGCGTGCGGCTGCTGGAGATGGCGGACGCGATGGATATGTTCTGC
CAAGGGTTGGTTTGCGCATTCACAGTTCTCCGCAAGAATTGATTGGCTCCAATTCTTGGAGTGGTGAATC
CGTTAGCGAGGTGCCGCCCTGCTTCATCCCCGTGGCCCGTTGCTCGCGTTTGCTGGCGGTGTCCCCGGAA
GAAATATATTTGCATGTCTTTAGTTCTATGATGACACAAACCCCGCCCAGCGTCTTGTCATTGGCGAATT
CGAACACGCAGATGCAGTCGGGGCGGCGCGGTCCGAGGTCCACTTCGCATATTAAGGTGACGCGTGTGGC
CTCGAACACCGAGCGACCCTGCAGCGACCCGCTTAACAGCGTCAACAGCGTGCCGCAGATCCCGGGGGGC
AATGAGATATGAAAAAGCCTGAACTCACCGCGACGTCTGTCGAGAAGTTTCTGATCGAAAAGTTCGACAG
CGTCTCCGACCTGATGCAGCTCTCGGAGGGCGAAGAATCTCGTGCTTTCAGCTTCGATGTAGGAGGGCGT
GGATATGTCCTGCGGGTAAATAGCTGCGCCGATGGTTTCTACAAAGATCGTTATGTTTATCGGCACTTTG
CATCGGCCGCGCTCCCGATTCCGGAAGTGCTTGACATTGGGGAATTCAGCGAGAGCCTGACCTATTGCAT
CTCCCGCCGTGCACAGGGTGTCACGTTGCAAGACCTGCCTGAAACCGAACTGCCCGCTGTTCTGCAGCCG
GTCGCGGAGGCCATGGATGCGATCGCTGCGGCCGATCTTAGCCAGACGAGCGGGTTCGGCCCATTCGGAC
CGCAAGGAATCGGTCAATACACTACATGGCGTGATTTCATATGCGCGATTGCTGATCCCCATGTGTATCA
CTGGCAAACTGTGATGGACGACACCGTCAGTGCGTCCGTCGCGCAGGCTCTCGATGAGCTGATGCTTTGG
GCCGAGGACTGCCCCGAAGTCCGGCACCTCGTGCACGCGGATTTCGGCTCCAACAATGTCCTGACGGACA
ATGGCCGCATAACAGCGGTCATTGACTGGAGCGAGGCGATGTTCGGGGATTCCCAATACGAGGTCGCCAA
CATCTTCTTCTGGAGGCCGTGGTTGGCTTGTATGGAGCAGCAGACGCGCTACTTCGAGCGGAGGCATCCG
GAGCTTGCAGGATCGCCGCGGCTCCGGGCGTATATGCTCCGCATTGGTCTTGACCAACTCTATCAGAGCT
TGGTTGACGGCAATTTCGATGATGCAGCTTGGGCGCAGGGTCGATGCGACGCAATCGTCCGATCCGGAGC
CGGGACTGTCGGGCGTACACAAATCGCCCGCAGAAGCGCGGCCGTCTGGACCGATGGCTGTGTAGAAGTA
CTCGCCGATAGTGGAAACCGACGCCCCAGCACTCGTCCGGATCGGGAGATGGGGGAGGCTAACTGAAACA
CGGAAGGAGACAATACCGGAAGGAACCCGCGCTATGACGGCAATAAAAAGACAGAATAAAACGCACGGGT
GTTGGGTCGTTTGTTCATAAACGCGGGGTTCGGTCCCAGGGCTGGCACTCTGTCGATACCCCACCGAGAC
CCCATTGGGGCCAATACGCCCGCGTTTCTTCCTTTTCCCCACCCCACCCCCCAAGTTCGGGTGAAGGCCC
AGGGCTCGCAGCCAACGTCGGGGCGGCAGGCCCTGCCATAGCCACTGGCCCCGTGGGTTAGGGACGGGGT
CCCCCATGGGGAATGGTTTATGGTTCGTGGGGGTTATTATTTTGGGCGTTGCGTGGGGTCAGGTCCACGA
CTGGACTGAGCAGACAGACCCATGGTTTTTGGATGGCCTGGGCATGGACCGCATGTACTGGCGCGACACG
AACACCGGGCGTCTGTGGCTGCCAAACACCCCCGACCCCCAAAAACCACCGCGCGGATTTCTGGCGTGCC
AAGCTAGTCGACCAATTCTCATGTTTGACAGCTTATCATCGCAGATCCGGGCAACGTTGTTGCCATTGCT
GCAGGCGCAGAACTGGTAGGTATGGAAGATCTATACATTGAATCAATATTGGCAATTAGCCATATTAGTC
ATTGGTTATATAGCATAAATCAATATTGGCTATTGGCCATTGCATACGTTGTATCTATATCATAATATGT
ACATTTATATTGGCTCATGTCCAATATGACCGCCATGTTGACATTGATTATTGACTAGTTATTAATAGTA
ATCAATTACGGGGTCATTAGTTCATAGCCCATATATGGAGTTCCGCGTTACATAACTTACGGTAAATGGC
CCGCCTGGCTGACCGCCCAACGACCCCCGCCCATTGACGTCAATAATGACGTATGTTCCCATAGTAACGC
CAATAGGGACTTTCCATTGACGTCAATGGGTGGAGTATTTACGGTAAACTGCCCACTTGGCAGTACATCA
AGTGTATCATATGCCAAGTCCGCCCCCTATTGACGTCAATGACGGTAAATGGCCCGCCTGGCATTATGCC
CAGTACATGACCTTACGGGACTTTCCTACTTGGCAGTACATCTACGTATTAGTCATCGCTATTACCATGG
TGATGCGGTTTTGGCAGTACACCAATGGGCGTGGATAGCGGTTTGACTCACGGGGATTTCCAAGTCTCCA
CCCCATTGACGTCAATGGGAGTTTGTTTTGGCACCAAAATCAACGGGACTTTCCAAAATGTCGTAATAAC
CCCGCCCCGTTGACGCAAATGGGCGGTAGGCGTGTACGGTGGGAGGTCTATATAAGCAGAGCTCGTTTAG
TGAACCGTCAGATCTCTAGAAGCTGGGTACCAGCTGCTAGCGCCACCATGAAGACCATCATCGCCCTGAG
CTACATCTTCTGCCTGGTGTTCGCCGAGCAGAAATTGATCAGCGAGGAGGACCTGGGCAGCCCTGGAGGC
GCCGAGGGGATCAGTATATACACTTCAGATAACTACACCGAGGAAATGGGCTCAGGGGACTATGACTCCA
TGAAGGAACCCTGTTTCCGTGAAGAAAATGCTAATTTCAATAAAATCTTCCTGCCCACCATCTACTCCAT
CATCTTCTTAACTGGCATTGTGGGCAATGGATTGGTCATCCTGGTCATGGGTTACCAGAAGAAACTGAGA
AGCATGACGGACAAGTACAGGCTGCACCTGTCAGTGGCCGACCTCCTCTTTGTCATCACGCTTCCCTTCT
GGGCAGTTGATGCCGTGGCAAACTGGTACTTTGGGAACTTCCTATGCAAGGCAGTCCATGTCATCTACAC
AGTCAACCTCTACAGCAGTGTCCTCATCCTGGCCTTCATCAGTCTGGACCGCTACCTGGCCATCGTCCAC
GCCACCAACAGTCAGAGGCCAAGGAAGCTGTTGGCTGAAAAGGTGGTCTATGTTGGCGTCTACATCCCTG
CCCTCCTGCTGACTATTCCCGACTTCATCTTTGCCAACGTCAGTGAGGCAGATGACAGATATATCTGTGA
CCGCTTCTACCCCAATGACTTGTGGGTGGTTGTGTTCCAGTTTCAGCACATCATGGTTGGCCTTATCCTG
CCTGGTATTGTCATCCTGTCCTGCTATTGCATTATCATCTCCAAGCTGTCACACTCCAAGGGCCACCAGA
AGCGCAAGGCCCTCAAGACCACAGTCATCCTCATCCTGGCTTTCTTCGCCTGTTGGCTGCCTTACTACAT
TGGGATCAGCATCGACTCCTTCATCCTCCTGGAAATCATCAAGCAAGGGTGTGAGTTTGAGAACACTGTG
CACAAGTGGATTTCCATCACCGAGGCCCTAGCTTTCTTCCACTGTTGTCTGAACCCCATCCTCTATGCTT
TCCTTGGAGCCAAATTTAAAACCTCTGCCCAGCACGCACTCACCTCTGTGAGCAGAGGGTCCAGCCTCAA
GATCCTCTCCAAAGGAAAGCGAGGTGGACATTCATCTGTTTCCACTGAGTCTGAGTCTTCAAGTTTTCAC
TCCAGCTAATAGCTCGAGGCCGGCAAGGCCGGATCCAGACATGATAAGATACATTGATGAGTTTGGACAA
ACCACAACTAGAATGCAGTGAAAAAAATGCTTTATTTGTGAAATTTGTGATGCTATTGCTTTATTTGTAA
CCATTATAAGCTGCAATAAACAAGTTAACAACAACAATTGCATTCATTTTATGTTTCAGGTTCAGGGGGA
GGTGGGGAGGTTTTTTAAAGCAAGTAAAACCTCTACAAATGTGGTATGGCTGATTATGATCCGGCTGCCT
CGCGCGTTTCGGTGATGACGGTGAAAACCTCTGACACATGCAGCTCCCGGAGACGGTCACAGCTTGTCTG
TAAGCGGATGCCGGGAGCAGACAAGCCCGTCAGGGCGCGTCAGCGGGTGTTGGCGGGTGTCGGGGCGCAG
CCATGACCGGTCGACTCTAGA
Features (pLannotate 1.2.2; 21 found; start..end, strand, type, name):
    475..2264    -  rep_origin     oriP: Epstein-Barr virus oriP replication origin (Yates et al., 2000)
   2269..2487    -  CDS            gL (fragment): GL_EBVB9 - Experimental evidence at protein level: Swiss-Prot protein existence level 1. The heterodimer glycoprotein H-glycoprotein L is required for the fusion of viral and plasma membranes leading to virus entry into the host cell. Acts as a functional inhibitor of gH and maintains gH in an inhibited form. Upon binding to host integrins, gL dissociates from gH leading to activation of the viral fusion glycoproteins gB and gH. Fusion of EBV with B-lymphocytes requires the additional receptor- binding protein gp42, which forms a complex with gH/gL. The heterodimer gH/gL targets also host EPHA
   2570..4495    -  CDS            EBNA1: Epstein-Barr nuclear antigen 1, also known as EBNA-1 crucial for latent viral infection, and for episomal amplification of vectors containing the oriP origin (Okita et al., 2013)
   4533..4877    -  CDS            BRRF2_EBVB9 (fragment): Protein inferred from homology: Swiss-Prot protein existence level 3. From Epstein-Barr virus (strain B95-8) (HHV-4) (Human herpesvirus 4).
   4880..4903    -  promoter       tet promoter (fragment): E. coli promoter for tetracycline efflux protein gene
   5016..5120    +  promoter       AmpR promoter: bla
   5121..5981    +  CDS            AmpR: β-lactamase; bla; confers resistance to ampicillin, carbenicillin, and related antibiotics
   6152..6740    +  rep_origin     ori: high-copy-number ColE1/pMB1/pBR322/pUC origin of replication
   6786..6944    -  CDS            TcR (fragment): tetracycline efflux protein; tet; confers resistance to tetracycline
   7065..7265    -  CDS            MDV035 (fragment): UL24_GAHVM - Protein inferred from homology: Swiss-Prot protein existence level 3. May play a role in the dispersal of host nucleolin from the nucleolus throughout the nucleus leading to a decrease in ribosome biogenesis. From Gallid herpesvirus 2 (strain Chicken/Md5/ATCC VR-987) (GaHV-2) (Marek's disease herpesvirus type 1).
   7254..7316    +  promoter       Mini-TK promoter: minimal herpes simplex virus (HSV) thymidine kinase promoter
   7359..8396    +  CDS            HygR: hygromycin B phosphotransferase confers resistance to hygromycin
   8438..8486    +  polyA_signal   HSV TK poly(A) signal: herpes simplex virus thymidine kinase polyadenylation signal (Cole and Stacy, 1985)
   8686..8910    +  CDS            gH (fragment): GH_HHV11 - Experimental evidence at protein level: Swiss-Prot protein existence level 1. The heterodimer glycoprotein H-glycoprotein L is required for the fusion of viral and plasma membranes leading to virus entry into the host cell. Following initial binding to host receptor, membrane fusion is mediated by the fusion machinery composed of gB and the heterodimer gH/gL. May also be involved in the fusion between the virion envelope and the outer nuclear membrane during virion morphogenesis. From Human herpesvirus 1 (strain 17) (HHV-1) (Human herpes simplex virus 1).
   8941..8966    -  CDS            bla(M) (fragment): β-lactamase lacking the signal sequence; bla(M); allows cytosolic expression of β-lactamase
   9140..9519    +  enhancer       CMV enhancer: human cytomegalovirus immediate early enhancer
   9521..9720    +  promoter       CMV promoter: human cytomegalovirus (CMV) immediate early promoter
   9874..10926   +  CDS            CXCR4: CXCR4_HUMAN - Experimental evidence at protein level: Swiss-Prot protein existence level 1. (Microbial infection) Acts as a coreceptor (CD4 being the primary receptor) for human immunodeficiency virus-1/HIV-1 X4 isolates and as a primary receptor for some HIV-2 isolates. Promotes Env- mediated fusion of the virus (PubMed:8849450, PubMed:8929542, PubMed:9427609, PubMed:10074122, PubMed:10756055). From Homo sapiens (Human).
  10952..11086   -  polyA_signal   SV40 poly(A) signal: SV40 polyadenylation signal
  11109..11191   -  CDS            large T antigen (fragment): large T antigen from SV40 (simian virus 40)
  11194..11234   +  CDS            rop (fragment): Rop protein, which maintains plasmids at low copy number; rop
