[The description below was written by a language model from this plasmid's Addgene catalogue record and pLannotate feature annotations shown in this document.]
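Description:
pCEP4-myc-CXCR4-W161Y is an episomal mammalian expression plasmid of 11,361 bp built on the Invitrogen pCEP4 backbone and carrying a point mutant of the human chemokine receptor CXCR4 (CD184). In E. coli it is maintained at high copy through a ColE1/pUC-type origin and selected with ampicillin via the β-lactamase gene. For mammalian cells the backbone supplies the Epstein-Barr virus oriP origin together with the EBNA1 coding sequence, which together allow the plasmid to replicate and persist extrachromosomally in permissive primate cells. A hygromycin B phosphotransferase cassette, driven by a minimal HSV thymidine kinase promoter and ended by the HSV TK polyadenylation signal, allows selection of cells that retain it. The short fragments annotated as herpesvirus glycoproteins, BRRF2, TcR, rop, SV40 large T antigen and similar are most likely remnants of the backbone's construction, not functional genes.

The expression cassette consists of the human CMV immediate-early enhancer and promoter, the CXCR4 open reading frame cloned between NheI and XhoI sites, and an SV40 polyadenylation signal. According to the catalogue entry, the receptor is preceded at its N terminus by the signal/leader sequence from influenza A virus haemagglutinin and a c-myc epitope tag. These are not separately annotated in the feature table, but the gap upstream of the annotated CXCR4 coding sequence and the stated 1,161 bp insert size are consistent with them. A leader directs membrane insertion, so the myc tag should lie on the extracellular N terminus, where it could report surface expression. The W161Y substitution is recorded as enhancing CXCL12 binding and signalling, and the construct comes from work mapping interaction sites on human chemokine receptors by deep mutational scanning.
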