Addgene plasmid #98951: pCEP4-myc-CXCR4-W161Y
Purpose: Mammalian expression plasmid for N-terminal myc-tagged human CXCR4 mutant W161Y
Depositing lab: Erik Procko. Depositing organization: University of Illinois at Urbana-Champaign. Publication: Mapping Interaction Sites on Human Chemokine Receptors by Deep Mutational Scanning. Heredia JD, Park J, Brubaker RJ, Szymanski SK, Gill KS, Procko E. J Immunol. 2018 Apr 20. pii: jimmunol.1800343. doi: 10.4049/jimmunol.1800343. PubMed 29678950.
Backbone
  Vector backbone: pCEP4
  Backbone manufacturer: Invitrogen
  Vector type: Mammalian Expression
  Selectable markers: Hygromycin
Growth in bacteria
  Bacterial resistance: Ampicillin, 100 μg/mL
  Growth temperature: 37°C
  Growth strain: DH5alpha
  Copy number: High Copy
Gene/Insert
  Gene/Insert name: CXCR4 (alt name: CD184)
  Species: H. sapiens (human)
  Insert size (bp): 1161
  Mutation: W161Y: enhanced CXCL12 binding and signaling
  GenBank ID: NM_003467
  Entrez Gene: CXCR4 (a.k.a. CD184, D2S201E, FB22, HM89, HSY3RR, LAP-3, LAP3, LCR1, LESTR, NPY3R, NPYR, NPYRL, NPYY3R, WHIM, WHIMS, WHIMS1)
  Promoter: CMV
  Tag / fusion protein: Signal/leader sequence from Influenza A virus HA protein (N terminal on insert); c-myc epitope tag (N terminal on insert)
  Cloning method: Restriction Enzyme; 5′ cloning site NheI (not destroyed); 3′ cloning site XhoI (not destroyed)
  Sequencing primers: 5′ CMV_fwd; 3′ EBV_rev
Terms and licenses: Academic/Nonprofit Terms; Industry Terms: Not Available to Industry
How to cite: pCEP4-myc-CXCR4-W161Y was a gift from Erik Procko (Addgene plasmid # 98951 ; http://n2t.net/addgene:98951 ; RRID:Addgene_98951)
