>Addgene plasmid #98951 | pCEP4-myc-CXCR4-W161Y | addgene partial sequence | sequence record 193127 | Addgene partial NGS Result
TCCCGCTCCTGCTCCTGCTCCTGTTCCACCGTGGGTCCCTTTGCAGCCAATGCAACTTGGACGTTTTTGG
GGTCTCCGGACACCATCTCTATGTCTTGGCCCTGATCCTGAGCCGCCCGGGGCTCCTGGTCTTCCGCCTC
CTCGTCCTCGTCCTCTTCCCCGTCCTCGTCCATGGTTATCACCCCCTCTTCTTTGAGGTCCACTGCCGCC
GGAGCCTTCTGGTCCAGATGTGTCTCCCTTCTCTCCTAGGCCATTTCCAGGTCCTGTACCTGGCCCCTCG
TCAGACATGATTCACACTAAAAGAGATCAATAGACATCTTTATTAGACGACGCTCAGTGAATACAGGGAG
TGCAGACTCCTGCCCCCTCCAACAGCCCCCCCACCCTCATCCCCTTCATGGTCGCTGTCAGACAGATCCA
GGTCTGAAAATTCCCCATCCTCCGAACCATCCTCGTCCTCATCACCAATTACTCGCAGCCCGGAAAACTC
CCGCTGAACATCCTCAAGATTTGCGTCCTGAGCCTCAAGCCAGGCCTCAAATTCCTCGTCCCCCTTTTTG
CTGGACGGTAGGGATGGGGATTCTCGGGACCCCTCCTCTTCCTCTTCAAGGTCACCAGACAGAGATGCTA
CTGGGGCAACGGAAGAAAAGCTGGGTGCGGCCTGTGAGGATCAGCTTATCGATGATAAGCTGTCAAACAT
GAGAATTCTTGAAGACGAAAGGGCCTCGTGATACGCCTATTTTTATAGGTTAATGTCATGATAATAATGG
TTTCTTAGACGTCAGGTGGCACTTTTCGGGGAAATGTGCGCGGAACCCCTATTTGTTTATTTTTCTAAAT
ACATTCAAATATGTATCCGCTCATGAGACAATAACCCTGATAAATGCTTCAATAATATTGAAAAAGGAAG
AGTATGAGTATTCAACATTTCCGTGTCGCCCTTATTCCCTTTTTTGCGGCATTTTGCCTTCCTGTTTTTG
CTCACCCAGAAACGCTGGTGAAAGTAAAAGATGCTGAAGATCAGTTGGGTGCACGAGTGGGTTACATCGA
ACTGGATCTCAACAGCGGTAAGATCCTTGAGAGTTTTCGCCCCGAAGAACGTTTTCCAATGATGAGCACT
TTTAAAGTTCTGCTATGTGGCGCGGTATTATCCCGTGTTGACGCCGGGCAAGAGCAACTCGGTCGCCGCA
TACACTATTCTCAGAATGACTTGGTTGAGTACTCACCAGTCACAGAAAAGCATCTTACGGATGGCATGAC
AGTAAGAGAATTATGCAGTGCTGCCATAACCATGAGTGATAACACTGCGGCCAACTTACTTCTGACAACG
ATCGGAGGACCGAAGGAGCTAACCGCTTTTTTGCACAACATGGGGGATCATGTAACTCGCCTTGATCGTT
GGGAACCGGAGCTGAATGAAGCCATACCAAACGACGAGCGTGACACCACGATGCCTGCAGCAATGGCAAC
AACGTTGCGCAAACTATTAACTGGCGAACTACTTACTCTAGCTTCCCGGCAACAATTAATAGACTGGATG
GAGGCGGATAAAGTTGCAGGACCACTTCTGCGCTCGGCCCTTCCGGCTGGCTGGTTTATTGCTGATAAAT
CTGGAGCCGGTGAGCGTGGGTCTCGCGGTATCATTGCAGCACTGGGGCCAGATGGTAAGCCCTCCCGTAT
CGTAGTTATCTACACGACGGGGAGTCAGGCAACTATGGATGAACGAAATAGACAGATCGCTGAGATAGGT
GCCTCACTGATTAAGCATTGGTAACTGTCAGACCAAGTTTACTCATATATACTTTAGATTGATTTAAAAC
TTCATTTTTAATTTAAAAGGATCTAGGTGAAGATCCTTTTTGATAATCTCATGACCAAAATCCCTTAACG
TGAGTTTTCGTTCCACTGAGCGTCAGACCCCGTAGAAAAGATCAAAGGATCTTCTTGAGATCCTTTTTTT
CTGCGCGTAATCTGCTGCTTGCAAACAAAAAAACCACCGCTACCAGCGGTGGTTTGTTTGCCGGATCAAG
AGCTACCAACTCTTTTTCCGAAGGTAACTGGCTTCAGCAGAGCGCAGATACCAAATACTGTCCTTCTAGT
GTAGCCGTAGTTAGGCCACCACTTCAAGAACTCTGTAGCACCGCCTACATACCTCGCTCTGCTAATCCTG
TTACCAGTGGCTGCTGCCAGTGGCGATAAGTCGTGTCTTACCGGGTTGGACTCAAGACGATAGTTACCGG
ATAAGGCGCAGCGGTCGGGCTGAACGGGGGGTTCGTGCACACAGCCCAGCTTGGAGCGAACGACCTACAC
CGAACTGAGATACCTACAGCGTGAGCTATGAGAAAGCGCCACGCTTCCCGAAGGGAGAAAGGCGGACAGG
TATCCGGTAAGCGGCAGGGTCGGAACAGGAGAGCGCACGAGGGAGCTTCCAGGGGGAAACGCCTGGTATC
TTTATAGTCCTGTCGGGTTTCGCCACCTCTGACTTGAGCGTCGATTTTTGTGATGCTCGTCAGGGGGGCG
GAGCCTATGGAAAAACGCCAGCAACGCGGCCTTTTTACGGTTCCTGGCCTTTTGCTGGCCTTGAAGCTGT
CCCTGATGGTCGTCATCTACCTGCCTGGACAGCATGGCCTGCAACGCGGGCATCCCGATGCCGCCGGAAG
CGAGAAGAATCATAATGGGGAAGGCCATCCAGCCTCGCGTCGCGAACGCCAGCAAGACGTAGCCCAGCGC
GTCGGCCCCGAGATGCGCCGCGTGCGGCTGCTGGAGATGGCGGACGCGATGGATATGTTCTGCCAAGGGT
TGGTTTGCGCATTCACAGTTCTCCGCAAGAATTGATTGGCTCCAATTCTTGGAGTGGTGAATCCGTTAGC
GAGGTGCCGCCCTGCTTCATCCCCGTGGCCCGTTGCTCGCGTTTGCTGGCGGTGTCCCCGGAAGAAATAT
ATTTGCATGTCTTTAGTTCTATGATGACACAAACCCCGCCCAGCGTCTTGTCATTGGCGAATTCGAACAC
GCAGATGCAGTCGGGGCGGCGCGGTCCGAGGTCCACTTCGCATATTAAGGTGACGCGTGTGGCCTCGAAC
ACCGAGCGACCCTGCAGCGACCCGCTTAACAGCGTCAACAGCGTGCCGCAGATCCCGGGGGGCAATGAGA
TATGAAAAAGCCTGAACTCACCGCGACGTCTGTCGAGAAGTTTCTGATCGAAAAGTTCGACAGCGTCTCC
GACCTGATGCAGCTCTCGGAGGGCGAAGAATCTCGTGCTTTCAGCTTCGATGTAGGAGGGCGTGGATATG
TCCTGCGGGTAAATAGCTGCGCCGATGGTTTCTACAAAGATCGTTATGTTTATCGGCACTTTGCATCGGC
CGCGCTCCCGATTCCGGAAGTGCTTGACATTGGGGAATTCAGCGAGAGCCTGACCTATTGCATCTCCCGC
CGTGCACAGGGTGTCACGTTGCAAGACCTGCCTGAAACCGAACTGCCCGCTGTTCTGCAGCCGGTCGCGG
AGGCCATGGATGCGATCGCTGCGGCCGATCTTAGCCAGACGAGCGGGTTCGGCCCATTCGGACCGCAAGG
AATCGGTCAATACACTACATGGCGTGATTTCATATGCGCGATTGCTGATCCCCATGTGTATCACTGGCAA
ACTGTGATGGACGACACCGTCAGTGCGTCCGTCGCGCAGGCTCTCGATGAGCTGATGCTTTGGGCCGAGG
ACTGCCCCGAAGTCCGGCACCTCGTGCACGCGGATTTCGGCTCCAACAATGTCCTGACGGACAATGGCCG
CATAACAGCGGTCATTGACTGGAGCGAGGCGATGTTCGGGGATTCCCAATACGAGGTCGCCAACATCTTC
TTCTGGAGGCCGTGGTTGGCTTGTATGGAGCAGCAGACGCGCTACTTCGAGCGGAGGCATCCGGAGCTTG
CAGGATCGCCGCGGCTCCGGGCGTATATGCTCCGCATTGGTCTTGACCAACTCTATCAGAGCTTGGTTGA
CGGCAATTTCGATGATGCAGCTTGGGCGCAGGGTCGATGCGACGCAATCGTCCGATCCGGAGCCGGGACT
GTCGGGCGTACACAAATCGCCCGCAGAAGCGCGGCCGTCTGGACCGATGGCTGTGTAGAAGTACTCGCCG
ATAGTGGAAACCGACGCCCCAGCACTCGTCCGGATCGGGAGATGGGGGAGGCTAACTGAAACACGGAAGG
AGACAATACCGGAAGGAACCCGCGCTATGACGGCAATAAAAAGACAGAATAAAACGCACGGGTGTTGGGT
CGTTTGTTCATAAACGCGGGGTTCGGTCCCAGGGCTGGCACTCTGTCGATACCCCACCGAGACCCCATTG
GGGCCAATACGCCCGCGTTTCTTCCTTTTCCCCACCCCACCCCCCAAGTTCGGGTGAAGGCCCAGGGCTC
GCAGCCAACGTCGGGGCGGCAGGCCCTGCCATAGCCACTGGCCCCGTGGGTTAGGGACGGGGTCCCCCAT
GGGGAATGGTTTATGGTTCGTGGGGGTTATTATTTTGGGCGTTGCGTGGGGTCAGGTCCACGACTGGACT
GAGCAGACAGACCCATGGTTTTTGGATGGCCTGGGCATGGACCGCATGTACTGGCGCGACACGAACACCG
GGCGTCTGTGGCTGCCAAACACCCCCGACCCCCAAAAACCACCGCGCGGATTTCTGGCGTGCCAAGCTAG
TCGACCAATTCTCATGTTTGACAGCTTATCATCGCAGATCCGGGCAACGTTGTTGCCATTGCTGCAGGCG
CAGAACTGGTAGGTATGGAAGATCTATACATTGAATCAATATTGGCAATTAGCCATATTAGTCATTGGTT
ATATAGCATAAATCAATATTGGCTATTGGCCATTGCATACGTTGTATCTATATCATAATATGTACATTTA
TATTGGCTCATGTCCAATATGACCGCCATGTTGACATTGATTATTGACTAGTTATTAATAGTAATCAATT
ACGGGGTCATTAGTTCATAGCCCATATATGGAGTTCCGCGTTACATAACTTACGGTAAATGGCCCGCCTG
GCTGACCGCCCAACGACCCCCGCCCATTGACGTCAATAATGACGTATGTTCCCATAGTAACGCCAATAGG
GACTTTCCATTGACGTCAATGGGTGGAGTATTTACGGTAAACTGCCCACTTGGCAGTACATCAAGTGTAT
CATATGCCAAGTCCGCCCCCTATTGACGTCAATGACGGTAAATGGCCCGCCTGGCATTATGCCCAGTACA
TGACCTTACGGGACTTTCCTACTTGGCAGTACATCTACGTATTAGTCATCGCTATTACCATGGTGATGCG
GTTTTGGCAGTACACCAATGGGCGTGGATAGCGGTTTGACTCACGGGGATTTCCAAGTCTCCACCCCATT
GACGTCAATGGGAGTTTGTTTTGGCACCAAAATCAACGGGACTTTCCAAAATGTCGTAATAACCCCGCCC
CGTTGACGCAAATGGGCGGTAGGCGTGTACGGTGGGAGGTCTATATAAGCAGAGCTCGTTTAGTGAACCG
TCAGATCTCTAGAAGCTGGGTACCAGCTGCTAGCGCCACCATGAAGACCATCATCGCCCTGAGCTACATC
TTCTGCCTGGTGTTCGCCGAGCAGAAATTGATCAGCGAGGAGGACCTGGGCAGCCCTGGAGGCGCCGAGG
GGATCAGTATATACACTTCAGATAACTACACCGAGGAAATGGGCTCAGGGGACTATGACTCCATGAAGGA
ACCCTGTTTCCGTGAAGAAAATGCTAATTTCAATAAAATCTTCCTGCCCACCATCTACTCCATCATCTTC
TTAACTGGCATTGTGGGCAATGGATTGGTCATCCTGGTCATGGGTTACCAGAAGAAACTGAGAAGCATGA
CGGACAAGTACAGGCTGCACCTGTCAGTGGCCGACCTCCTCTTTGTCATCACGCTTCCCTTCTGGGCAGT
TGATGCCGTGGCAAACTGGTACTTTGGGAACTTCCTATGCAAGGCAGTCCATGTCATCTACACAGTCAAC
CTCTACAGCAGTGTCCTCATCCTGGCCTTCATCAGTCTGGACCGCTACCTGGCCATCGTCCACGCCACCA
ACAGTCAGAGGCCAAGGAAGCTGTTGGCTGAAAAGGTGGTCTATGTTGGCGTCTATATCCCTGCCCTCCT
GCTGACTATTCCCGACTTCATCTTTGCCAACGTCAGTGAGGCAGATGACAGATATATCTGTGACCGCTTC
TACCCCAATGACTTGTGGGTGGTTGTGTTCCAGTTTCAGCACATCATGGTTGGCCTTATCCTGCCTGGTA
TTGTCATCCTGTCCTGCTATTGCATTATCATCTCCAAGCTGTCACACTCCAAGGGCCACCAGAAGCGCAA
GGCCCTCAAGACCACAGTCATCCTCATCCTGGCTTTCTTCGCCTGTTGGCTGCCTTACTACATTGGGATC
AGCATCGACTCCTTCATCCTCCTGGAAATCATCAAGCAAGGGTGTGAGTTTGAGAACACTGTGCACAAGT
GGATTTCCATCACCGAGGCCCTAGCTTTCTTCCACTGTTGTCTGAACCCCATCCTCTATGCTTTCCTTGG
AGCCAAATTTAAAACCTCTGCCCAGCACGCACTCACCTCTGTGAGCAGAGGGTCCAGCCTCAAGATCCTC
TCCAAAGGAAAGCGAGGTGGACATTCATCTGTTTCCACTGAGTCTGAGTCTTCAAGTTTTCACTCCAGCT
AATAGCTCGAGGCCGGCAAGGCCGGATCCAGACATGATAAGATACATTGATGAGTTTGGACAAACCACAA
CTAGAATGCAGTGAAAAAAATGCTTTATTTGTGAAATTTGTGATGCTATTGCTTTATTTGTAACCATTAT
AAGCTGCAATAAACAAGTTAACAACAACAATTGCATTCATTTTATGTTTCAGGTTCAGGGGGAGGTGTGG
GAGGTTTTTTAAAGCAAGTAAAACCTCTACAAATGTGGTATGGCTGATTATGATCCGGCTGCCTCGCGCG
TTTCGGTGATGACGGTGAAAACCTCTGACACATGCAGCTCCCGGAGACGGTCACAGCTTGTCTGTAAGCG
GATGCCGGGAGCAGACAAGCCCGTCAGGGCGCGTCAGCGGGTGTTGGCGGGTGTCGGGGCGCAGCCATGA
GGTCGACTCTAGAGGATCGATCCCCGCCCCGGACGAACTAAACCTGACTACGACATCTCTGCCCCTTCTT
CGCGGGGCAGTGCATGTAATCCCTTCAGTTGGTTGGTACAACTTGCCAACTGGGCCCTGTTCCACATGTG
ACACGGGGGGGGACCAAACACAAAGGGGTTCTCTGACTGTAGTTGACATCCTTATAAATGGATGTGCACA
TTTGCCAACACTGAGTGGCTTTCATCCTGGAGCAGACTTTGCAGTCTGTGGACTGCAACACAACATTGCC
TTTATGTGTAACTCTTGGCTGAAGCTCTTACACCAATGCTGGGGGACATGTACCTCCCAGGGGCCCAGGA
AGACTACGGGAGGCTACACCAACGTCAATCAGAGGGGCCTGTGTAGCTACCGATAAGCGGACCCTCAAGA
GGGCATTAGCAATAGTGTTTATAAGGCCCCCTTGTTAACCCTAAACGGGTAGCATATGCTTCCCGGGTAG
TAGTATATACTATCCAGACTAACCCTAATTCAATAGCATATGTTACCCAACGGGAAGCATATGCTATCGA
ATTAGGGTTAGTAAAAGGGTCCTAAGGAACAGCGATATCTCCCACCCCATGAGCTGTCACGGTTTTATTT
ACATGGGGTCAGGATTCCACGAGGGTAGTGAACCATTTTAGTCACAAGGGCAGTGGCTGAAGATCAAGGA
GCGGGCAGTGAACTCTCCTGAATCTTCGCCTGCTTCTTCATTCTCCTTCGTTTAGCTAATAGAATAACTG
CTGAGTTGTGAACAGTAAGGTGTATGTGAGGTGCTCGAAAACAAGGTTTCAGGTGACGCCCCCAGAATAA
AATTTGGACGGGGGGTTCAGTGGTGGCATTGTGCTATGACACCAATATAACCCTCACAAACCCCTTGGGC
AATAAATACTAGTGTAGGAATGAAACATTCTGAATATCTTTAACAATAGAAATCCATGGGGTGGGGACAA
GCCGTAAAGACTGGATGTCCATCTCACACGAATTTATGGCTATGGGCAACACATAATCCTAGTGCAATAT
GATACTGGGGTTATTAAGATGTGTCCCAGGCAGGGACCAAGACAGGTGAACCATGTTGTTACACTCTATT
TGTAACAAGGGGAAAGAGAGTGGACGCCGACAGCAGCGGACTCCACTGGTTGTCTCTAACACCCCCGAAA
ATTAAACGGGGCTCCACGCCAATGGGGCCCATAAACAAAGACAAGTGGCCACTCTTTTTTTTGAAATTGT
GGAGTGGGGGCACGCGTCAGCCCCCACACGCCGCCCTGCGGTTTTGGACTGTAAAATAAGGGTGTAATAA
CTTGGCTGATTGTAACCCCGCTAACCACTGCGGTCAAACCACTTGCCCACAAAACCACTAATGGCACCCC
GGGGAATACCTGCATAAGTAGGTGGGCGGGCCAAGATAGGGGCGCGATTGCTGCGATCTGGAGGACAAAT
TACACACACTTGCGCCTGAGCGCCAAGCACAGGGTTGTTGGTCCTCATATTCACGAGGTCGCTGAGAGCA
CGGTGGGCTAATGTTGCCATGGGTAGCATATACTACCCAAATATCTGGATAGCATATGCTATCCTAATCT
ATATCTGGGTAGCATAGGCTATCCTAATCTATATCTGGGTAGCATATGCTATCCTAATCTATATCTGGGT
AGTATATGCTATCCTAATTTATATCTGGGTAGCATAGGCTATCCTAATCTATATCTGGGTAGCATATGCT
ATCCTAATCTATATCTGGGTAGTATATGCTATCCTAATCTGTATCCGGGTAGCATATGCTATCCTAATAG
AGATTAGGGTAGTATATGCTATCCTAATTTATATCTGGGTAGCATATACTACCCAAATATCTGGATAGCA
TATGCTATCCTAATCTATATCTGGGTAGCATATGCTATCCTAATCTATATCTGGGTAGCATAGGCTATCC
TAATCTATATCTGGGTAGCATATGCTATCCTAATCTATATCTGGGTAGTATATGCTATCCTAATTTATAT
CTGGGTAGCATAGGCTATCCTAATCTATATCTGGGTAGCATATGCTATCCTAATCTATATCTGGGTAGTA
TATGCTATCCTAATCTGTATCCGGGTAGCATATGCTATCCTCATGCATATACAGTCAGCATATGATACCC
AGTAGTAGAGTGGGAGTGCTATCCTTTGCATATGCCGCCACCTCCCAAGGGGGCGTGAATTTTCGCTGCT
TGTCCTTTTCCTGCTGGTTGCTCCCATTCTTAGGTGAATTTAAGGAGGCCAGGCTAAAGCCGTCGCATGT
CTGATTGCTCACCAGGTAAATGTCGCTAATGTTTTCCAACGCGAGAAGGTGTTGAGCGCGGAGCTGAGTG
ACGTGACAACATGGGTATGCCCAATTGCCCCATGTTGGGAGGACGAAAATGGTGACAAGACAGATGGCCA
GAAATACACCAACAGCACGCATGATGTCTACTGGGGATTTATTCTTTAGTGCGGGGGAATACACGGCTTT
TAATACGATTGAGGGCGTCTCCTAACAAGTTACATCACTCCTGCCCTTCCTCACCCTCATCTCCATCACC
TCCTTCATCTCCGTCATCTCCGTCATCACCCTCCGCGGCAGCCCCTTCCACCATAGGTGGAAACCAGGGA
GGCAAATCTACTCCATCGTCAAAGCTGCACACAGTCACCCTGATATTGCAGGTAGGAGCGGGCTTTGTCA
TAACAAGGTCCTTAATCGCATCCTTCAAAACCTCAGCAAATATATGAGTTTGTAAAAAGACCATGAAATA
ACAGACAATGGACTCCCTTAGCGGGCCAGGTTGTGGGCCGGGTCCAGGGGCCATTCCAAAGGGGAGACGA
CTCAATGGTGTA
